>Addgene plasmid #104746 | pUG-317 | depositor full sequence | sequence record 198574 | Full Sequence
TGGCGAATGGG
[124 nt withheld, positions 12-135]
C
[91 nt withheld, positions 137-227]
A
[49 nt withheld, positions 229-277]
CCTTTGACGTTGGAGTCCACGTTCTTT
[37 nt withheld, positions 305-341]
ACCCTATCTCGGTCTATTCTTTTGATTTATAAGGGATTTTGCCGATTTCGGCCTATTGGTTAAAAAATGA
GCTGATTTAACAAAAATTTAACGCGAATTTTAACAAAATATTAACGTTTACAATTTCAGGTGGCACTTTT
CGGGGAAATGTGCGCGGAACCCCTATTTGTTTATTTTTCTAAATACATTCAAATATGTATCCGCTCATGA
ATTAATTCTTAGAAAAACTCATCGAGCATCAAATGAAACTGCAATTTATTCATATCAGGATTATCAATAC
CATATTTTTGAAAAAGCCGTTTCTGTAATGAAGGAGAAAACTCACCGAGGCAGTTCCATAGGATGGCAAG
ATCCTGGTATCGGTCTGCGATTCCGACTCGTCCAACATCAATACAACCTATTAATTTCCCCTCGTCAAAA
ATAAGGTTATCAAGTGAGAAATCACCATGAGTGACGACTGAATCCGGTGAGAATGGCAAAAGTTTATGCA
TTTCTTTCCAGACTTGTTCAACAGGCCAGCCATTACGCTCGTCATCAAAATCACTCGCATCAACCAAACC
GTTATTCATTCGTGATTGCGCCTGAGCGAGTCGAAATACGCGATCGCTGTTAAAAGGACAATTACAAACA
GGAATCGAATGCAACCGGCGCAGGAACACTGCCAGCGCATCAACAATATTTTCACCTGAATCAGGATATT
CTTCTAATACCTGGAATGCTGTTTTCCCGGGGATCGCAGTGGTGAGTAACCATGCATCATCAGGAGTACG
GATAAAATGCTTGATGGTCGGAAGAGGCATAAATTCCGTCAGCCAGTTTAGTCTGACCATCTCATCTGTA
ACATCATTGGCAACGCTACCTTTGCCATGTTTCAGAAACAACTCTGGCGCATCGGGCTTCCCATACAATC
GATAGATTGTCGCACCTGATTGCCCGACATTATCGCGAGCCCATTTATACCCATATAAATCAGCATCCAT
GTTGGAATTTAATCGCGGCCTAGAGCAAGACGTTTCCCGTTGAATATGGCTCATAACACCCCTTGTATTA
CTGTTTATGTAAGCAGACAGTTTTATTGTTCATGACCAAAATCCCTTAACGTGAGTTTTCGTTCCACTGA
GCGTCAGACCCCGTAGAAAAGATCAAAGGATCTTCTTGAGATCCTTTTTTTCTGCGCGTAATCTGCTGCT
TGCAAACAAAAAAACCACCGCTACCAGCGGTGGTTTGTTTGCCGGATCAAGAGCTACCAACTCTTTTTCC
GAAGGTAACTGGCTTCAGCAGAGCGCAGATACCAAATACTGTCCTTCTAGTGTAGCCGTAGTTAGGCCAC
CACTTCAAGAACTCTGTAGCACCGCCTACATACCTCGCTCTGCTAATCCTGTTACCAGTGGCTGCTGCCA
GTGGCGATAAGTCGTGTCTTACCGGGTTGGACTCAAGACGATAGTTACCGGATAAGGCGCAGCGGTCGGG
CTGAACGGGGGGTTCGTGCACACAGCCCAGCTTGGAGCGAACGACCTACACCGAACTGAGATACCTACAG
CGTGAGCTATGAGAAAGCGCCACGCTTCCCGAAGGGAGAAAGGCGGACAGGTATCCGGTAAGCGGCAGGG
TCGGAACAGGAGAGCGCACGAGGGAGCTTCCAGGGGGAAACGCCTGGTATCTTTATAGTCCTGTCGGGTT
TCGCCACCTCTGACTTGAGCGTCGATTTTTGTGATGCTCGTCAGGGGGGCGGAGCCTATGGAAAAACGCC
AGCAACGCGGCCTTTTTACGGTTCCTGGCCTTTTGCTGGCCTTTTGCTCACATGTTCTTTCCTGCGTTAT
CCCCTGATTCTGTGGATAACCGTATTACCGCCTTTGAGTGAGCTGATACCGCTCGCCGCAGCCGAACGAC
CGAGCGCAGCGAGTCAGTGAGCGAGGAAGCGGAAGAGCGCCTGATGCGGTATTTTCTCCTTACGCATCTG
TGCGGTATTTCACACCGCATATATGGTGCACTCTCAGTACAATCTGCTCTGATGCCGCATAGTTAAGCCA
GTATACACTCCGCTATCGCTACGTGACTGGGTCATGGCTGCGCCCCGACACCCGCCAACACCCGCTGACG
CGCCCTGACGGGCTTGTCTGCTCCCGGCATCCGCTTACAGACAAGCTGTGACCGACTCCGGGAGCTGCAT
GTGTCAGAGGTTTTCACCGTCATCACCGAAACGCGCGAGGCAGCTGCGGTAAAGCTCATCAGCGTGGTCG
TGAAGCGATTCACAGATGTCTGCCTGTTCATCCGCGTCCAGCTCGTTGAGTTTCTCCAGAAGCGTTAATG
TCTGGCTTCTGATAAAGCGGGCCATGTTAAGGGCGGTTTTTTCCTGTTTGGTCACTGATGCCTCCGTGTA
AGGGGGATTTCTGTTCATGGGGGTAATGATACCGATGAAACGAGAGAGGATGCTCACGATACGGGTTACT
GATGATGAACATGCCCGGTTACTGGAACGTTGTGAGGGTAAACAACTGGCGGTATGGATGCGGCGGGACC
AGAGAAAAATCACTCAGGGTCAATGCCAGCGCTTCGTTAATACAGATGTAGGTGTTCCACAGGGTAGCCA
GCAGCATCCTGCGATGCAGATCCGGAACATAATGGTGCAGGGCGCTGACTTCCGCGTTTCCAGACTTTAC
GAAACACGGAAACCCAAGACCATTCATGTTGTTGCTCAGGTCGCAGACGTTTTGCAGCAGCAGTCGCTTC
ACGTTCGCTCGCGTATCGGTGATTCATTCTGCTAACCAGTAAGGCAACCCCGCCAGCCTAGCCGGGTCCT
CAACGACAGGAGCACGATCATGCGCACCCGTGGGGCCGCCATGCCGGCGATAATGGCCTGCTTCTCGCCG
AAACGTTTGGTGGCGGGACCAGTGACGAAGGCTTGAGCGAGGGCGTGCAAGATTCCGAATACCGCAAGCG
ACAGGCCGATCATCGTCGCGCTCCAGCGAAAGCGGTCCTCGCCGAAAATGACCCAGAGCGCTGCCGGCAC
CTGTCCTACGAGTTGCATGATAAAGAACACAGTCATAAGTGCGGCGACGATAGTCATGCCCCGCGCCCAC
CGGAAGGAGCTGACTGGGTTGAAGGCTCTCAAGGGCATCGGTCGAGATCCCGGTGCCTAATGAGTGAGCT
AACTTACATTAATTGCGTTGCGCTCACTGCCCGCTTTCCAGTCGGGAAACCTGTCGTGCCAGCTGCATTA
ATGAATCGGCCAACGCGCGGGGAGAGGCGGTTTGCGTATTGGGCGCCAGGGTGGTTTTTCTTTTCACCAG
TGACACGGGCAACAGCTGATTGCCCTTCACCGCCTGGCCCTGAGAGAGTTGCAGCAAGCGGTCCACGCTG
GTTTGCCCCAGCAGGCGAAAATCCTGTTTGATGGTGGTTAACGGCGGGATATAACATGAGCTGTCCTCGG
TATCGTCGTATCCCACTACCGAGATATCCGCACCAACGCGCAGCCCGGACTCGGTAATGGCGCGCATTGC
GCCCAGCGCCATCTGATCGTTGGCAACCAGCATCGCAGTGGGAACGATGCCCTCATTCAGCATTTGCATG
GTTTGTTGAAAACCGGACATGGCACTCCAGTCGCCTTCCCGTTCCGCTATCGGCTGAATTTGATTGCGAG
TGAGATATTTATGCCAGCCAGCCAGACGCAGACGCGCCGAGACAGAACTTAATGGGCCCGCTAACAGCGC
GATTTGCTGGTGACCCAATGCGACCAGATGCTCCACGCCCAGTCGCGTACCGTCCTCATGGGAGAAAATA
ATACTGTTGATGGGTGTCTGGTCAGAGACATCAAGAAATAACGCCGGAACATTAGTGCAGGCAGCTTCCA
CAGCAATGGCATCCTGGTCATCCAGCGGATAGTTAATGATCAGCCCACTGACGCGTTGCGCGAGAAGATT
GTGCACCGCCGCTTTACAGGCTTCGACGCCGCTTCGTTCTACCATCGACACCACCACGCTGGCACCCAGT
TGATCGGCGCGAGATTTAATCGCCGCGACAATTTGCGACGGCGCGTGCAGGGCCAGACTGGAGGTGGCAA
CGCCAATCAGCAACGACTGTTTGCCCGCCAGTTGTTGTGCCACGCGGTTGGGAATGTAATTCAGCTCCGC
CATCGCCGCTTCCACTTTTTCCCGCGTTTTCGCAGAAACGTGGCTGGCCTGGTTCACCACGCGGGAAACG
GTCTGATAAGAGACACCGGCATACTCTGCGACATCGTATAACGTTACTGGTTTCACATTCACCACCCTGA
ATTGACTCTCTTCCGGGCGCTATCATGCCATACCGCGAAAGGTTTTGCGCCATTCGATGGTGTCCGGGAT
CTCGACGCTCTCCCTTATGCGACTCCTGCATTAGGAAGCAGCCCAGTAGTAGGTTGAGGCCGTTGAGCAC
CGCCGCCGCAAGGAATGGTGCATGCAAGGAGATGGCGCCCAACAGTCCCCCGGCCACGGGGCCTGCCACC
ATACCCACGCCGAAACAAGCGCTCATGAGCCCGAAGTGGCGAGCCCGATCTTCCCCATCGGTGATGTCGG
CGATATAGGCGCCAGCAACCGCACCTGTGGCGCCGGTGATGCCGGCCACGATGCGTCCGGCGTAGAGGAT
CGAGATCTCGATCCCGCGAAATTAATACGACTCACTATAGGGGAATTGTGAGCGGATAACAATTCCCCTC
TAGAAATAATTTTGCCTTAACTTTAAGAAGGAGATATACCATGGGCAGCCACCACCACCACCACCACAGC
GGAATGCAGATCTTTGTTAAGACTCTCACCGGAAAGACAATCACCCTGGAGGTGGAAAGCTCCGACACCA
TCGACAACGTTAAGGCCAAGATCCAGGATAAGGAGGGCATTCCTCCGGATCAGCAGAGGCTTATTTTCGC
CGGCAAGCAGCTAGAGGATGGCCGTACGTTGGCTGATTACAATATCCAGAAGGAATCCACCCTCCACTTG
GTCCTCAGGCTCCGTGGTGGTTAAGCTTGCAATTAACTTTAAGAAGGAGATATACAATGCTTCACAAGCG
AGCTAGTGAAGCTAACGATAAGAACGATAATACCATCATCGGTTCCGATTTAGCATCATCTAAGAAACGC
CGTATCGATTTCACTGAATCTTCGTCTGATAAGTCATCTTCGATTTTAGCTTCTGGTAGTAGCAGGGGTT
TTCACGGCGATAGCGTCGTTCAGCAAATCGACATGGCTTTTGGTAATTCGAACCGTCAGGAGATTGATGA
AGATCTGCACAGTCGCCAGCTCGCCGTCTATGGTCGTGAGACTATGAGGCGTCTCTTTGCTTCCAATGTT
CTCATCTCGGGGATGCACGGTCTTGGTGCCGAGATTGCCAAGAATCTTATACTTGCTGGTGTGAAGTCTG
TGACCTTGCATGATGAAAGAGTTGTAGAGCTATGGGACTTATCAAGCAACTTTGTTTTCTCGGAGGATGA
TGTTGGCAAGAATAGAGCAGATGCTTCTGTTCAGAAGTTACAGGATCTTAACAATGCTGTGGTTGTCTCT
AGCTTGACCAAAAGCTTAAACAAAGAGGATCTTTCTGGCTTCCAGGTTGTTGTATTCTCTGACATAAGCA
TGGAAAGAGCAATCGAATTTGATGACTATTGTCACAGCCATCAGCCTCCTATCGCTTTTGTCAAGGCTGA
TGTCAGGGGTCTTTTCGGCTCTGTCTTTTGTGATTTTGGGCCTGAATTTGCGGTTCTTGATGTTGATGGA
GAGGAACCCCATACAGGCATCATTGCGTCTATCTCTAATGAGAACCAGGCATTTATTTCCTGTGTCGACG
ATGAGAGGCTTGAGTTTGAAGATGGTGACCTAGTTGTTTTCTCAGAAGTTGAGGGTATGACAGAATTGAA
TGATGGGAAACCAAGGAAGATAAAAAGTACACGGCCATATTCATTCACCCTTGATGAGGACACTACTAAC
TATGGAACATATGTGAAGGGTGGTATTGTCACTCAAGTGAAACAGCCAAAGTTACTGAATTTCAAGCCAT
TGAGGGAAGCGCTTAAGGATCCAGGGGATTTTCTATTTAGTGATTTCTCTAAGTTTGATCGGCCTCCACT
CCTTCACTTAGCATTCCAGGCACTTGATCATTTTAAAGCTGAAGCTGGCAGATTTCCTGTTGCTGGCTCA
GAAGAGGACGCTCAGAAGCTTATATCGATTGCCACAGCCATCAATACCGGGCAGGGTGATTTAAAGGTGG
AGAATGTTGATCAGAAGCTTCTAAGACACTTTTCCTTTGGAGCCAAGGCTGTCCTGAATCCTATGGCTGC
AATGTTTGGCGGTATTGTTGGACAGGAGGTTGTTAAAGCTTGCTCTGGAAAATTTCATCCTCTCTTCCAG
TTTTTCTACTTTGATTCAGTGGAGTCACTCCCCTCTGAACCTGTGGACTCGAGTGACTTTGCACCAAGAA
ACAGCCGGTATGATGCCCAAATATCTGTATTTGGGGCCAAGTTCCAGAAGAAACTTGAAGATGCTAAAGT
TTTCACAGTAGGGTCTGGTGCTCTTGGCTGTGAGTTCTTGAAAAATTTGGCTCTGATGGGGGTTTCTTGT
GGAAGCCAAGGGAAGCTGACAGTGACAGATGATGATATCATTGAGAAGAGTAACCTCAGTCGTCAATTTC
TGTTCCGTGACTGGAACATTGGACAGGCTAAATCCACAGTTGCTGCTTCGGCTGCTGCTGTTATAAATCC
TCGCTTCAACATTGAGGCCCTGCAAAACCGTGTTGGCGCGGAGACTGAGAATGTATTTGACGATGCCTTC
TGGGAGAACTTAACTGTTGTCGTCAATGCACTGGATAATGTTAATGCGAGGCTCTATGTTGATTCGAGGT
GCTTGTATTTCCAGAAGCCTCTCCTTGAGTCTGGAACTCTTGGTACAAAGTGCAACACACAGTCGGTTAT
CCCACATCTAACTGAAAATTACGGTGCCTCAAGGGACCCACCAGAGAAACAGGCCCCCATGTGTACAGTG
CATTCCTTCCCGCATAACATTGATCACTGTTTAACTTGGGCTCGCTCTGAGTTTGAGGGTCTGCTGGAGA
AAACTCCCGCTGAAGTGAATGCATATCTTTCTAGCCCAGTTGAGTACACTAACTCAATGATGAGTGCTGG
TGATGCTCAGGCGAGGGACACATTGGAGAGGATTGTTGAGTGCCTTGAAAAGGAGAAGTGTGAAACCTTC
CAAGACTGCTTAACCTGGGCACGACTGAGGTTTGAGGATTACTTTGTGAACCGTGTCAAGCAATTGATAT
ACACATTTCCTGAAGATGCTGCGACTAGTACCGGAGCTCCATTCTGGTCTGCTCCAAAAAGATTCCCTCG
TCCACTCCAGTACTCGTCGTCCGACCCAAGTCTCCTTAACTTTATCACAGCGACTGCTATTTTACGAGCA
GAGACATTTGGGATCCCGATACCTGAGTGGACTAAGAACCCAAAGGAAGCAGCAGAAGCTGTTGACAGAG
TGATAGTCCCAGACTTTGAGCCAAGGCAAGATGCAAAGATTGTGACTGATGAGAAAGCTACCACTTTAAC
CACTGCTTCGGTGGACGACGCTGCAGTCATCGACGATCTCATTGCTAAGATCGACCAGTGTAGGCATAAC
TTGTCGCCAGACTTCAGGATGAAACCTATTCAGTTCGAAAAGGATGATGATACAAACTATCACATGGATG
TGATAGCAGGACTAGCCAACATGAGGGCGAGAAATTACAGCATCCCTGAAGTGGACAAGCTGAAAGCAAA
GTTCATAGCAGGGAGAATCATCCCAGCCATTGCGACTTCAACAGCCATGGCTACTGGGCTGGTCTGCCTC
GAGCTGTACAAGGTCCTTGATGGAGGACATAAAGTGGAAGCTTACAGAAACACATTTGCCAACCTGGCAC
TTCCACTATTCTCCATGGCTGAACCACTTCCACCAAAGGTGGTGAAGCACCGTGACATGGCTTGGACAGT
TTGGGACAGATGGGTTCTCAAGGGAAACCCAACTCTTCGTGAGGTGTTGCAGTGGCTGGAGGACAAAGGG
CTTAGCGCATACAGCATCTCTTGTGGAAGCTGTCTACTGTTCAACAGTATGTTCACAAGGCACAAGGAGA
GGATGGACAAGAAGGTTGTGGATCTCGCTCGGGATGTTGCGAAAGTCGAGTTACCGCCTTATCGCAACCA
TCTTGATGTAGTGGTGGCTTGTGAGGATGAAGATGACAATGACGTCGATATTCCTCTCGTCTCTATCTAC
TTCAGGTGAGCTTACTATTAACTTTAAGAAGGAGATATACCATGTACCCATACGATGTTCCTGACTATGC
GGGCTATCCCTATGACGTCCCGGACTATGCAGGATTGTATCCATATGACGTTCCAGATTACGCCACTAGA
GCTGCTTACCCATACGATGTTCCTGACTATGCGGGCTATCCCTATGACGTCCCGGACTATGCAGGATTGT
ATCCATATGACGTTCCAGATTACGCAATGGAGCCTGACGTGGTGGAGATCCCTCCTCCTCCTCTGATCGC
TTCGGGTTCTAGAACTCGTAAACCCAGAAAGGCTGTTCCTGAAGTGATTGATGTGGAAAGTTATGAATTC
CGCAATGTTGGTGTTGTTAAGGATAACAATGTTGTTGATAAGAAGAACAAAGGGAAGGCAATACAAGTTG
ACTCCTTTTCTTTCAACAACGTTCAATCTCATCATCATGGATCGTCGCTGCTTAACTTAGAGACGTTCCA
AGACTATTATGGTCATAAGAATATCCCTTTTAGTGAATTTGCTAATCAACCAATTGATGTTGATGACTAC
TCAATGTATCAAGACGTTCTAGATCCTAAGGATGTTCCAGCTGGTGCAGAGGTGACGGTACCTTGGGGTT
TAAATTCGAGCAGTAAGGGAACTGCGAAATCAAGTATAAGCATTATGAGAAGTCAATCCATGAAAGGATA
TGGAACAGTATCTCTGGCAACGACTAATGTTCCTCAATTATGGGATTATACTTTGCCTCAGCAGAATCAG
GCTATCTATTCTTCTGTATCGTTTTCTGCGGTTCAACCTCAGACTCCTGATGTAGTGATGGTCACCAATC
CTACTCCAAACCCTTTTAGTTATGATGCTTCTGCTAGTTCTTCTCATCCTATAGCGGCTGAGCCTATTTC
TTCAGTTCAGGATTCTTCCAATGCTAGGAAACTTAAGGAAGAGTTTCTGAGGGATTTTAAAAGATTTGAC
ACCGTCGAGGATTTCTCAGATCATCACTATGCTTCAAAGGGTAAATCTTCAAAGCAGCACTCGAAGAATT
GGGTGAAAAAGGTTCAAGCAGATTGGAAGATTCTTGAGAATGATTTGCCAGAGGCAATATCTGTCAGAGC
CTGTGAATCAAGAATGGATCTTTTGAGAGCTGTAATTATTGGAGCTGAGGGAACTCCTTACCATGACGGT
CTTTTCTTCTTCGATATTCAGTTCCCAGATACTTATCCTTCAGTGCCACCGAATGTTCATTACCATTCTG
GTGGGCTTAGAATCAACCCGAATCTATACAATTGTGGGAAAGTATGCTTGAGTCTACTCGGTACCTGGGC
AGGTAGCGCGAGGGAGAAATGGCTCCCAAATGAGTCGACAATGTTACAGCTTCTTGTCTCAATCCAAGCA
CTCATCTTGAATGAAAAACCATACTTTAACGAACCTGGCTACGTACAGAGCGCGGGGACTGCATCAGGCG
AGTCCAAGTCTAAAGTTTACAGTGAGAACGTATTTCTATTGTCGTTAAAGACTATGGTTTACAGCATAAG
AAGGCCACCCCAGCATTTTGAAGAGTATGTTCAAAACCATTACTTTGTCCGCTCTCACGACATTGTGAAA
GCATGCAATGCTTATAAAGCTGGAGCTCCGCTTGGATCGATGGTTAAAGGCGGAGTCCAAGACCTTGAAG
AAGCTAGACAGAGCGGCTCCAAGAAGTTTAAGACCGATGTAGCTAGCTTTATGCAGACAGTGGTTGATGA
ATTCGTCAAACTAGGAGTCAAGGAGCTTGCAGAAAAACCAGAACCGCCTATGAGCAATGCTAACACAGAG
AATCAGAGCAAGAAAAAAACCCGTAAGAGAAGCAGATCATCGAGGTGAGCTTTTACGCTTTTAAGCCAGC
CCCGACACCCGCCAACACCCGCTGACGCGCCCTGACGGGCTTGTCTGCTCCCGGCATCCGCTTACAGACA
AGCTGTGACCGGGATGAGATCCGGCTGCTAACAAAGCCCGAAAGGAAGCTGAGTTGGCTGCTGCCACCGC
TGAGCAATAACTAGCATAACCCCTTGGGGCCTCTAAACGGGTCTTGAGGGGTTTTTTGCTGAAAGGAGGA
ACTATATCCGGAT
Features (pLannotate 1.2.2; 25 found; start..end, strand, type, name):
     12..467     +  rep_origin     f1 ori (sequence partly withheld): f1 bacteriophage origin of replication; arrow indicates direction of (+) strand synthesis
    494..551     +  promoter       AmpR promoter (fragment): bla
    560..1375    -  CDS            KanR: aminoglycoside phosphotransferase; aph(3')-Ia; confers resistance to kanamycin in bacteria or G418 (Geneticin®) in eukaryotes
   1497..2085    +  rep_origin     ori: high-copy-number ColE1/pMB1/pBR322/pUC origin of replication
   2271..2413    -  misc_feature   bom: basis of mobility region from pBR322
   2515..2706    -  CDS            rop: Rop protein, which maintains plasmids at low copy number; rop
   2723..3103    +  CDS            YPB1_ECOLX: Protein predicted: Swiss-Prot protein existence level 4. From Escherichia coli.
   3175..3466    -  CDS            TcR (fragment): tetracycline efflux protein; tet; confers resistance to tetracycline
   3481..3502    -  protein_bind   CAP binding site: CAP binding activates transcription in the presence of cAMP. E. coli catabolite activator protein
   3515..4597    -  CDS            lacI: lac repressor; lacI; The lac repressor binds to the lac operator to inhibit transcription in E. coli. This inhibition can be relieved by adding lactose or isopropyl-β-D-thiogalactopyranoside (IPTG).
   4598..4675    -  promoter       lacI promoter: lacI
   4683..4962    -  CDS            TcR (fragment): tetracycline efflux protein; tet; confers resistance to tetracycline
   4984..5002    +  promoter       T7 promoter: promoter for bacteriophage T7 RNA polymerase
   5003..5027    +  protein_bind   lac operator: The lac repressor binds to the lac operator to inhibit transcription in E. coli. This inhibition can be relieved by adding lactose or isopropyl-β-D-thiogalactopyranoside (IPTG). lac repressor encoded by lacI
   5048..5065    +  RBS            RBS (fragment): efficient ribosome binding site from bacteriophage T7 gene 10 (Olins and Rangwala, 1989)
   5080..5098    +  CDS            9xHis (fragment): 9xHis affinity tag
   5105..5332    +  CDS            UBIQ_AVESA: Experimental evidence at protein level: Swiss-Prot protein existence level 1. Ubiquitin exists either covalently attached to another protein, or free (unanchored). When covalently bound, it is conjugated to target proteins via an isopeptide bond either as a monomer (monoubiquitin), a polymer linked via different Lys residues of the ubiquitin (polyubiquitin chains) or a linear polymer linked via the initiator Met of the ubiquitin (linear polyubiquitin chains). Polyubiquitin chains, when attached to a target protein, have different functions depending on the Lys residue of the ubiquitin that is
   5344..5361    +  RBS            RBS (fragment): efficient ribosome binding site from bacteriophage T7 gene 10 (Olins and Rangwala, 1989)
   5368..8607    +  CDS            UBA1: UBE11_ARATH - Also known as MOS5. Experimental evidence at protein level: Swiss-Prot protein existence level 1. Activates ubiquitin by first adenylating its C-terminal glycine residue with ATP, and thereafter linking this residue to the side chain of a cysteine residue in E1, yielding a ubiquitin-E1 thioester and free AMP. From Arabidopsis thaliana (Mouse-ear cress).
   8619..8636    +  RBS            RBS (fragment): efficient ribosome binding site from bacteriophage T7 gene 10 (Olins and Rangwala, 1989)
   8646..8734    +  CDS            3xHA (fragment): three tandem HA epitope tags
   8748..8836    +  CDS            3xHA (fragment): three tandem HA epitope tags
   8838..10466   +  CDS            UBC26: UBC26_ARATH - Experimental evidence at transcript level: Swiss-Prot protein existence level 2. Accepts the ubiquitin from the E1 complex and catalyzes its covalent attachment to other proteins. From Arabidopsis thaliana (Mouse-ear cress).
  10585..10634   +  CDS            SET1 (fragment): solubility-enhancement tag derived from T7 phage gene 10B
  10642..10689   +  terminator     T7 terminator: transcription terminator for bacteriophage T7 RNA polymerase
