>Addgene plasmid #104746 | pUG-317 | addgene full sequence | sequence record 205532 | Addgene NGS Result
CGATCTTCCCCATCGGTGATGTCGGCGATATAGGCGCCAGCAACCGCACCTGTGGCGCCGGTGATGCCGG
CCACGATGCGTCCGGCGTAGAGGATCGAGATCTCGATCCCGCGAAATTAATACGACTCACTATAGGGGAA
TTGTGAGCGGATAACAATTCCCCTCTAGAAATAATTTTGCCTTAACTTTAAGAAGGAGATATACCATGGG
CAGCCACCACCACCACCACCACAGCGGAATGCAGATCTTTGTTAAGACTCTCACCGGAAAGACAATCACC
CTAGAGGTGGAAAGCTCCGACACCATCGACAACGTTAAGGCCAAGATCCAGGATAAGGAGGGCATTCCTC
CGGATCAGCAGAGGCTTATTTTCGCCGGCAAGCAGCTAGAGGATGGCCGTACGTTGGCTGATTACAATAT
CCAGAAGGAATCCACCCTCCACTTGGTCCTCAGGCTCCGTGGTGGTTAAGCTTGCAATTAACTTTAAGAA
GGAGATATACAATGCTTCACAAGCGAGCTAGTGAAGCTAACGATAAGAACGATAATACCATCATCGGTTC
CGATTTAGCATCATCTAAGAAACGCCGTATCGATTTCACTGAATCTTCGTCTGATAAGTCATCTTCGATT
TTAGCTTCTGGTAGTAGCAGGGGTTTTCACGGCGATAGCGTCGTTCAGCAAATCGACATGGCTTTTGGTA
ATTCGAACCGTCAGGAGATTGATGAAGATCTGCACAGTCGCCAGCTCGCCGTCTATGGTCGTGAGACTAT
GAGGCGTCTCTTTGCTTCCAATGTTCTCATCTCGGGGATGCACGGTCTTGGTGCCGAGATTGCCAAGAAT
CTTATACTTGCTGGTGTGAAGTCTGTGACCTTGCATGATGAAAGAGTTGTAGAGCTATGGGACTTATCAA
GCAACTTTGTTTTCTCGGAGGATGATGTTGGCAAGAATAGAGCAGATGCTTCTGTTCAGAAGTTACAGGA
TCTTAACAATGCTGTGGTTGTCTCTAGCTTGACCAAAAGCTTAAACAAAGAGGATCTTTCTGGCTTCCAG
GTTGTTGTATTCTCTGACATAAGCATGGAAAGAGCAATCGAATTTGATGACTATTGTCACAGCCATCAGC
CTCCTATCGCTTTTGTCAAGGCTGATGTCAGGGGTCTTTTCGGCTCTGTCTTTTGTGATTTTGGGCCTGA
ATTTGCGGTTCTTGATGTTGATGGAGAGGAACCCCATACAGGCATCATTGCGTCTATCTCTAATGAGAAC
CAGGCATTTATTTCCTGTGTCGACGATGAGAGGCTTGAGTTTGAAGATGGTGACCTAGTTGTTTTCTCAG
AAGTTGAGGGTATGACAGAATTGAATGATGGGAAACCAAGGAAGATAAAAAGTACACGGCCATATTCATT
CACCCTTGATGAGGACACTACTAACTATGGAACATATGTGAAGGGTGGTATTGTCACTCAAGTGAAACAG
CCAAAGTTACTGAATTTCAAGCCATTGAGGGAAGCGCTTAAGGATCCAGGGGATTTTCTATTTAGTGATT
TCTCTAAGTTTGATCGGCCTCCACTCCTTCACTTAGCATTCCAGGCACTTGATCATTTTAAAGCTGAAGC
TGGCAGATTTCCTGTTGCTGGCTCAGAAGAGGACGCTCAGAAGCTTATATCGATTGCCACAGCCATCAAT
ACCGGGCAGGGTGATTTAAAGGTGGAGAATGTTGATCAGAAGCTTCTAAGACACTTTTCCTTTGGAGCCA
AGGCTGTCCTGAATCCTATGGCTGCAATGTTTGGCGGTATTGTTGGACAGGAGGTTGTTAAAGCTTGCTC
TGGAAAATTTCATCCTCTCTTCCAGTTTTTCTACTTTGATTCAGTGGAGTCACTCCCCTCTGAACCTGTG
GACTCGAGTGACTTTGCACCAAGAAACAGCCGGTATGATGCCCAAATATCTGTATTTGGGGCCAAGTTCC
AGAAGAAACTTGAAGATGCTAAAGTTTTCACAGTAGGGTCTGGTGCTCTTGGCTGTGAGTTCTTGAAAAA
TTTGGCTCTGATGGGGGTTTCTTGTGGAAGCCAAGGGAAGCTGACAGTGACAGATGATGATATCATTGAG
AAGAGTAACCTCAGTCGTCAATTTCTGTTCCGTGACTGGAACATTGGACAGGCTAAATCCACAGTTGCTG
CTTCGGCTGCTGCTGTTATAAATCCTCGCTTCAACATTGAGGCCCTGCAAAACCGTGTTGGCGCGGAGAC
TGAGAATGTATTTGACGATGCCTTCTGGGAGAACTTAACTGTTGTCGTCAATGCACTGGATAATGTTAAT
GCGAGGCTCTATGTTGATTCGAGGTGCTTGTATTTCCAGAAGCCTCTCCTTGAGTCTGGAACTCTTGGTA
CAAAGTGCAACACACAGTCGGTTATCCCACATCTAACTGAAAATTACGGTGCCTCAAGGGACCCACCAGA
GAAACAGGCCCCCATGTGTACAGTGCATTCCTTCCCGCATAACATTGATCACTGTTTAACTTGGGCTCGC
TCTGAGTTTGAGGGTCTGCTGGAGAAAACTCCCGCTGAAGTGAATGCATATCTTTCTAGCCCAGTTGAGT
ACACTAACTCAATGATGAGTGCTGGTGATGCTCAGGCGAGGGACACATTGGAGAGGATTGTTGAGTGCCT
TGAAAAGGAGAAGTGTGAAACCTTCCAAGACTGCTTAACCTGGGCACGACTGAGGTTTGAGGATTACTTT
GTGAACCGTGTCAAGCAATTGATATACACATTTCCTGAAGATGCTGCGACTAGTACCGGAGCTCCATTCT
GGTCTGCTCCAAAAAGATTCCCTCGTCCACTCCAGTACTCGTCGTCCGACCCAAGTCTCCTTAACTTTAT
CACAGCGACTGCTATTTTACGAGCAGAGACATTTGGGATCCCGATACCTGAGTGGACTAAGAACCCAAAG
GAAGCAGCAGAAGCTGTTGACAGAGTGATAGTCCCAGACTTTGAGCCAAGGCAAGATGCAAAGATTGTGA
CTGATGAGAAAGCTACCACTTTAACCACTGCTTCGGTGGACGACGCTGCAGTCATCGACGATCTCATTGC
TAAGATCGACCAGTGTAGGCATAACTTGTCGCCAGACTTCAGGATGAAACCTATTCAGTTCGAAAAGGAT
GATGATACAAACTATCACATGGATGTGATAGCAGGACTAGCCAACATGAGGGCGAGAAATTACAGCATCC
CTGAAGTGGACAAGCTGAAAGCAAAGTTCATAGCAGGGAGAATCATCCCAGCCATTGCGACTTCAACAGC
CATGGCTACTGGGCTGGTCTGCCTCGAGCTGTACAAGGTCCTTGATGGAGGACATAAAGTGGAAGCTTAC
AGAAACACATTTGCCAACCTGGCACTTCCACTATTCTCCATGGCTGAACCACTTCCACCAAAGGTGGTGA
AGCACCGTGACATGGCTTGGACAGTTTGGGACAGATGGGTTCTCAAGGGAAACCCAACTCTTCGTGAGGT
GTTGCAGTGGCTGGAGGACAAAGGGCTTAGCGCATACAGCATCTCTTGTGGAAGCTGTCTACTGTTCAAC
AGTATGTTCACAAGGCACAAGGAGAGGATGGACAAGAAGGTTGTGGATCTCGCTCGGGATGTTGCGAAAG
TCGAGTTACCGCCTTATCGCAACCATCTTGATGTAGTGGTGGCTTGTGAGGATGAAGATGACAATGACGT
CGATATTCCTCTCGTCTCTATCTACTTCAGGTGAGCTTACTATTAACTTTAAGAAGGAGATATACCATGT
ACCCATACGATGTTCCTGACTATGCGGGCTATCCCTATGACGTCCCGGACTATGCAGGATTGTATCCATA
TGACGTTCCAGATTACGCCACTAGAGCTGCTTACCCATACGATGTTCCTGACTATGCGGGCTATCCCTAT
GACGTCCCGGACTATGCAGGATTGTATCCATATGACGTTCCAGATTACGCAATGGAGCCTGACGTGGTGG
AGATCCCTCCTCCTCCTCTGATCGCTTCGGGTTCTAGAACTCGTAAACCCAGAAAGGCTGTTCCTGAAGT
GATTGATGTGGAAAGTTATGAATTCCGCAATGTTGGTGTTGTTAAGGATAACAATGTTGTTGATAAGAAG
AACAAAGGGAAGGCAATACAAGTTGACTCCTTTTCTTTCAACAACGTTCAATCTCATCATCATGGATCGT
CGCTGCTTAACTTAGAGACGTTCCAAGACTATTATGGTCATAAGAATATCCCTTTTAGTGAATTTGCTAA
TCAACCAATTGATGTTGATGACTACTCAATGTATCAAGACGTTCTAGATCCTAAGGATGTTCCAGCTGGT
GCAGAGGTGACGGTACCTTGGGGTTTAAATTCGAGCAGTAAGGGAACTGCGAAATCAAGTATAAGCATTA
TGAGAAGTCAATCCATGAAAGGATATGGAACAGTATCTCTGGCAACGACTAATGTTCCTCAATTATGGGA
TTATACTTTGCCTCAGCAGAATCAGGCTATCTATTCTTCTGTATCGTTTTCTGCGGTTCAACCTCAGACT
CCTGATGTAGTGATGGTCACCAATCCTACTCCAAACCCTTTTAGTTATGATGCTTCTGCTAGTTCTTCTC
ATCCTATAGCGGCTGAGCCTATTTCTTCAGTTCAGGATTCTTCCAATGCTAGGAAACTTAAGGAAGAGTT
TCTGAGGGATTTTAAAAGATTTGACACCGTCGAGGATTTCTCAGATCATCACTATGCTTCAAAGGGTAAA
TCTTCAAAGCAGCACTCGAAGAATTGGGTGAAAAAGGTTCAAGCAGATTGGAAGATTCTTGAGAATGATT
TGCCAGAGGCAATATCTGTCAGAGCCTGTGAATCAAGAATGGATCTTTTGAGAGCTGTAATTATTGGAGC
TGAGGGAACTCCTTACCATGACGGTCTTTTCTTCTTCGATATTCAGTTCCCAGATACTTATCCTTCAGTG
CCACCGAATGTTCATTACCATTCTGGTGGGCTTAGAATCAACCCGAATCTATACAATTGTGGGAAAGTAT
GCTTGAGTCTACTCGGTACCTGGGCAGGTAGCGCGAGGGAGAAATGGCTCCCAAATGAGTCGACAATGTT
ACAGCTTCTTGTCTCAATCCAAGCACTCATCTTGAATGAAAAACCATACTTTAACGAACCTGGCTACGTA
CAGAGCGCGGGGACTGCATCAGGCGAGTCCAAGTCTAAAGTTTACAGTGAGAACGTATTTCTATTGTCGT
TAAAGACTATGGTTTACAGCATAAGAAGGCCACCCCAGCATTTTGAAGAGTATGTTCAAAACCATTACTT
TGTCCGCTCTCACGACATTGTGAAAGCATGCAATGCTTATAAAGCTGGAGCTCCGCTTGGATCGATGGTT
AAAGGCGGAGTCCAAGACCTTGAAGAAGCTAGACAGAGCGGCTCCAAGAAGTTTAAGACCGATGTAGCTA
GCTTTATGCAGACAGTGGTTGATGAATTCGTCAAACTAGGAGTCAAGGAGCTTGCAGAAAAACCAGAACC
GCCTATGAGCAATGCTAACACAGAGAATCAGAGCAAGAAAAAAACCCGTAAGAGAAGCAGATCATCGAGG
TGAGCTTTTACGCTTTTAAGCCAGCCCCGACACCCGCCAACACCCGCTGACGCGCCCTGACGGGCTTGTC
TGCTCCCGGCATCCGCTTACAGACAAGCTGTGACCGGGATGAGATCCGGCTGCTAACAAAGCCCGAAAGG
AAGCTGAGTTGGCTGCTGCCACCGCTGAGCAATAACTAGCATAACCCCTTGGGGCCTCTAAACGGGTCTT
GAGGGGTTTTTTGCTGAAAGGAGGAACTATATCCGGATTGGCGAATGGG
[124 nt withheld, positions 5860-5983]
C
[91 nt withheld, positions 5985-6075]
A
[49 nt withheld, positions 6077-6125]
CCTTTGACGTTGGAGTCCACGTTCTTT
[37 nt withheld, positions 6153-6189]
ACCCTATCTCGGTCTATTCTTTTGATTTATAAGGGATTTTGCCGATTTCGGCCTATTGGTTAAAAAATGA
GCTGATTTAACAAAAATTTAACGCGAATTTTAACAAAATATTAACGCTTACAATTTAGGTGGCACTTTTC
GGGGAAATGTGCGCGGAACCCCTATTTGTTTATTTTTCTAAATACATTCAAATATGTATCCGCTCATGAA
TTAATTCTTAGAAAAACTCATCGAGCATCAAATGAAACTGCAATTTATTCATATCAGGATTATCAATACC
ATATTTTTGAAAAAGCCGTTTCTGTAATGAAGGAGAAAACTCACCGAGGCAGTTCCATAGGATGGCAAGA
TCCTGGTATCGGTCTGCGATTCCGACTCGTCCAACATCAATACAACCTATTAATTTCCCCTCGTCAAAAA
TAAGGTTATCAAGTGAGAAATCACCATGAGTGACGACTGAATCCGGTGAGAATGGCAAAAGTTTATGCAT
TTCTTTCCAGACTTGTTCAACAGGCCAGCCATTACGCTCGTCATCAAAATCACTCGCATCAACCAAACCG
TTATTCATTCGTGATTGCGCCTGAGCGAGTCGAAATACGCGATCGCTGTTAAAAGGACAATTACAAACAG
GAATCGAATGCAACCGGCGCAGGAACACTGCCAGCGCATCAACAATATTTTCACCTGAATCAGGATATTC
TTCTAATACCTGGAATGCTGTTTTCCCGGGGATCGCAGTGGTGAGTAACCATGCATCATCAGGAGTACGG
ATAAAATGCTTGATGGTCGGAAGAGGCATAAATTCCGTCAGCCAGTTTAGTCTGACCATCTCATCTGTAA
CATCATTGGCAACGCTACCTTTGCCATGTTTCAGAAACAACTCTGGCGCATCGGGCTTCCCATACAATCG
ATAGATTGTCGCACCTGATTGCCCGACATTATCGCGAGCCCATTTATACCCATATAAATCAGCATCCATG
TTGGAATTTAATCGCGGCCTAGAGCAAGACGTTTCCCGTTGAATATGGCTCATAACACCCCTTGTATTAC
TGTTTATGTAAGCAGACAGTTTTATTGTTCATGACCAAAATCCCTTAACGTGAGTTTTCGTTCCACTGAG
CGTCAGACCCCGTAGAAAAGATCAAAGGATCTTCTTGAGATCCTTTTTTTCTGCGCGTAATCTGCTGCTT
GCAAACAAAAAAACCACCGCTACCAGCGGTGGTTTGTTTGCCGGATCAAGAGCTACCAACTCTTTTTCCG
AAGGTAACTGGCTTCAGCAGAGCGCAGATACCAAATACTGTCCTTCTAGTGTAGCCGTAGTTAGGCCACC
ACTTCAAGAACTCTGTAGCACCGCCTACATACCTCGCTCTGCTAATCCTGTTACCAGTGGCTGCTGCCAG
TGGCGATAAGTCGTGTCTTACCGGGTTGGACTCAAGACGATAGTTACCGGATAAGGCGCAGCGGTCGGGC
TGAACGGGGGGTTCGTGCACACAGCCCAGCTTGGAGCGAACGACCTACACCGAACTGAGATACCTACAGC
GTGAGCTATGAGAAAGCGCCACGCTTCCCGAAGGGAGAAAGGCGGACAGGTATCCGGTAAGCGGCAGGGT
CGGAACAGGAGAGCGCACGAGGGAGCTTCCAGGGGGAAACGCCTGGTATCTTTATAGTCCTGTCGGGTTT
CGCCACCTCTGACTTGAGCGTCGATTTTTGTGATGCTCGTCAGGGGGGCGGAGCCTATGGAAAAACGCCA
GCAACGCGGCCTTTTTACGGTTCCTGGCCTTTTGCTGGCCTTTTGCTCACATGTTCTTTCCTGCGTTATC
CCCTGATTCTGTGGATAACCGTATTACCGCCTTTGAGTGAGCTGATACCGCTCGCCGCAGCCGAACGACC
GAGCGCAGCGAGTCAGTGAGCGAGGAAGCGGAAGAGCGCCTGATGCGGTATTTTCTCCTTACGCATCTGT
GCGGTATTTCACACCGCAATGGTGCACTCTCAGTACAATCTGCTCTGATGCCGCATAGTTAAGCCAGTAT
ACACTCCGCTATCGCTACGTGACTGGGTCATGGCTGCGCCCCGACACCCGCCAACACCCGCTGACGCGCC
CTGACGGGCTTGTCTGCTCCCGGCATCCGCTTACAGACAAGCTGTGACCGACTCCGGGAGCTGCATGTGT
CAGAGGTTTTCACCGTCATCACCGAAACGCGCGAGGCAGCTGCGGTAAAGCTCATCAGCGTGGTCGTGAA
GCGATTCACAGATGTCTGCCTGTTCATCCGCGTCCAGCTCGTTGAGTTTCTCCAGAAGCGTTAATGTCTG
GCTTCTGATAAAGCGGGCCATGTTAAGGGCGGTTTTTTCCTGTTTGGTCACTGATGCCTCCGTGTAAGGG
GGATTTCTGTTCATGGGGGTAATGATACCGATGAAACGAGAGAGGATGCTCACGATACGGGTTACTGATG
ATGAACATGCCCGGTTACTGGAACGTTGTGAGGGTAAACAACTGGCGGTATGGATGCGGCGGGACCAGAG
AAAAATCACTCAGGGTCAATGCCAGCGCTTCGTTAATACAGATGTAGGTGTTCCACAGGGTAGCCAGCAG
CATCCTGCGATGCAGATCCGGAACATAATGGTGCAGGGCGCTGACTTCCGCGTTTCCAGACTTTACGAAA
CACGGAAACCCAAGACCATTCATGTTGTTGCTCAGGTCGCAGACGTTTTGCAGCAGCAGTCGCTTCACGT
TCGCTCGCGTATCGGTGATTCATTCTGCTAACCAGTAAGGCAACCCCGCCAGCCTAGCCGGGTCCTCAAC
GACAGGAGCACGATCATGCGCACCCGTGGGGCCGCCATGCCGGCGATAATGGCCTGCTTCTCGCCGAAAC
GTTTGGTGGCGGGACCAGTGACGAAGGCTTGAGCGAGGGCGTGCAAGATTCCGAATACCGCAAGCGACAG
GCCGATCATCGTCGCGCTCCAGCGAAAGCGGTCCTCGCCGAAAATGACCCAGAGCGCTGCCGGCACCTGT
CCTACGAGTTGCATGATAAAGAACACAGTCATAAGTGCGGCGACGATAGTCATGCCCCGCGCCCACCGGA
AGGAGCTGACTGGGTTGAAGGCTCTCAAGGGCATCGGTCGAGATCCCGGTGCCTAATGAGTGAGCTAACT
TACATTAATTGCGTTGCGCTCACTGCCCGCTTTCCAGTCGGGAAACCTGTCGTGCCAGCTGCATTAATGA
ATCGGCCAACGCGCGGGGAGAGGCGGTTTGCGTATTGGGCGCCAGGGTGGTTTTTCTTTTCACCAGTGAC
ACGGGCAACAGCTGATTGCCCTTCACCGCCTGGCCCTGAGAGAGTTGCAGCAAGCGGTCCACGCTGGTTT
GCCCCAGCAGGCGAAAATCCTGTTTGATGGTGGTTAACGGCGGGATATAACATGAGCTGTCCTCGGTATC
GTCGTATCCCACTACCGAGATATCCGCACCAACGCGCAGCCCGGACTCGGTAATGGCGCGCATTGCGCCC
AGCGCCATCTGATCGTTGGCAACCAGCATCGCAGTGGGAACGATGCCCTCATTCAGCATTTGCATGGTTT
GTTGAAAACCGGACATGGCACTCCAGTCGCCTTCCCGTTCCGCTATCGGCTGAATTTGATTGCGAGTGAG
ATATTTATGCCAGCCAGCCAGACGCAGACGCGCCGAGACAGAACTTAATGGGCCCGCTAACAGCGCGATT
TGCTGGTGACCCAATGCGACCAGATGCTCCACGCCCAGTCGCGTACCGTCCTCATGGGAGAAAATAATAC
TGTTGATGGGTGTCTGGTCAGAGACATCAAGAAATAACGCCGGAACATTAGTGCAGGCAGCTTCCACAGC
AATGGCATCCTGGTCATCCAGCGGATAGTTAATGATCAGCCCACTGACGCGTTGCGCGAGAAGATTGTGC
ACCGCCGCTTTACAGGCTTCGACGCCGCTTCGTTCTACCATCGACACCACCACGCTGGCACCCAGTTGAT
CGGCGCGAGATTTAATCGCCGCGACAATTTGCGACGGCGCGTGCAGGGCCAGACTGGAGGTGGCAACGCC
AATCAGCAACGACTGTTTGCCCGCCAGTTGTTGTGCCACGCGGTTGGGAATGTAATTCAGCTCCGCCATC
GCCGCTTCCACTTTTTCCCGCGTTTTCGCAGAAACGTGGCTGGCCTGGTTCACCACGCGGGAAACGGTCT
GATAAGAGACACCGGCATACTCTGCGACATCGTATAACGTTACTGGTTTCACATTCACCACCCTGAATTG
ACTCTCTTCCGGGCGCTATCATGCCATACCGCGAAAGGTTTTGCGCCATTCGATGGTGTCCGGGATCTCG
ACGCTCTCCCTTATGCGACTCCTGCATTAGGAAGCAGCCCAGTAGTAGGTTGAGGCCGTTGAGCACCGCC
GCCGCAAGGAATGGTGCATGCAAGGAGATGGCGCCCAACAGTCCCCCGGCCACGGGGCCTGCCACCATAC
CCACGCCGAAACAAGCGCTCATGAGCCCGAAGTGGCGAGCC
Features (pLannotate 1.2.2; 25 found; start..end, strand, type, name):
    118..136     +  promoter       T7 promoter: promoter for bacteriophage T7 RNA polymerase
    137..161     +  protein_bind   lac operator: The lac repressor binds to the lac operator to inhibit transcription in E. coli. This inhibition can be relieved by adding lactose or isopropyl-β-D-thiogalactopyranoside (IPTG). lac repressor encoded by lacI
    182..199     +  RBS            RBS (fragment): efficient ribosome binding site from bacteriophage T7 gene 10 (Olins and Rangwala, 1989)
    214..232     +  CDS            9xHis (fragment): 9xHis affinity tag
    239..466     +  CDS            UBIQ_AVESA: Experimental evidence at protein level: Swiss-Prot protein existence level 1. Ubiquitin exists either covalently attached to another protein, or free (unanchored). When covalently bound, it is conjugated to target proteins via an isopeptide bond either as a monomer (monoubiquitin), a polymer linked via different Lys residues of the ubiquitin (polyubiquitin chains) or a linear polymer linked via the initiator Met of the ubiquitin (linear polyubiquitin chains). Polyubiquitin chains, when attached to a target protein, have different functions depending on the Lys residue of the ubiquitin that is
    478..495     +  RBS            RBS (fragment): efficient ribosome binding site from bacteriophage T7 gene 10 (Olins and Rangwala, 1989)
    502..3741    +  CDS            UBA1: UBE11_ARATH - Also known as MOS5. Experimental evidence at protein level: Swiss-Prot protein existence level 1. Activates ubiquitin by first adenylating its C-terminal glycine residue with ATP, and thereafter linking this residue to the side chain of a cysteine residue in E1, yielding a ubiquitin-E1 thioester and free AMP. From Arabidopsis thaliana (Mouse-ear cress).
   3753..3770    +  RBS            RBS (fragment): efficient ribosome binding site from bacteriophage T7 gene 10 (Olins and Rangwala, 1989)
   3780..3868    +  CDS            3xHA (fragment): three tandem HA epitope tags
   3882..3970    +  CDS            3xHA (fragment): three tandem HA epitope tags
   3972..5600    +  CDS            UBC26: UBC26_ARATH - Experimental evidence at transcript level: Swiss-Prot protein existence level 2. Accepts the ubiquitin from the E1 complex and catalyzes its covalent attachment to other proteins. From Arabidopsis thaliana (Mouse-ear cress).
   5719..5768    +  CDS            SET1 (fragment): solubility-enhancement tag derived from T7 phage gene 10B
   5776..5823    +  terminator     T7 terminator: transcription terminator for bacteriophage T7 RNA polymerase
   5860..6288    +  rep_origin     f1 ori (sequence partly withheld): f1 bacteriophage origin of replication; arrow indicates direction of (+) strand synthesis
   6341..6398    +  promoter       AmpR promoter (fragment): bla
   6407..7222    -  CDS            KanR: aminoglycoside phosphotransferase; aph(3')-Ia; confers resistance to kanamycin in bacteria or G418 (Geneticin®) in eukaryotes
   7344..7932    +  rep_origin     ori: high-copy-number ColE1/pMB1/pBR322/pUC origin of replication
   8118..8257    -  misc_feature   bom: basis of mobility region from pBR322
   8359..8550    -  CDS            rop: Rop protein, which maintains plasmids at low copy number; rop
   8567..8947    +  CDS            YPB1_ECOLX: Protein predicted: Swiss-Prot protein existence level 4. From Escherichia coli.
   9019..9310    -  CDS            TcR (fragment): tetracycline efflux protein; tet; confers resistance to tetracycline
   9325..9346    -  protein_bind   CAP binding site: CAP binding activates transcription in the presence of cAMP. E. coli catabolite activator protein
   9359..10441   -  CDS            lacI: lac repressor; lacI; The lac repressor binds to the lac operator to inhibit transcription in E. coli. This inhibition can be relieved by adding lactose or isopropyl-β-D-thiogalactopyranoside (IPTG).
  10442..10519   -  promoter       lacI promoter: lacI
  10527..96      -  CDS            TcR (fragment) (across the origin): tetracycline efflux protein; tet; confers resistance to tetracycline
