[The description below was written by a language model from this plasmid's Addgene catalogue record and pLannotate feature annotations shown in this document.]
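Description:
pUG-317 is a Level 2 construct from the UbiGate toolbox, a modular cloning system for analysing ubiquitination. It is a bacterial expression plasmid built on pET-28GG, a pET-28-type backbone, with the assembled insert introduced through BpiI sites that were destroyed during cloning. The backbone carries a kanamycin resistance gene (aph(3')-Ia), a ColE1/pBR322-type origin together with rop and the bom region, which is consistent with the low copy number recorded, and an f1 origin. It also carries lacI under its own promoter. Short tetracycline-resistance fragments and a small SET1-like match near the terminator appear to be backbone remnants picked up by automated annotation rather than functional parts.

The payload of about 5.5 kb is a polycistronic unit driven by a single T7 promoter with a lac operator, so expression depends on T7 RNA polymerase and is inducible with IPTG. It ends at the T7 terminator. Three Arabidopsis thaliana open reading frames follow one another, each preceded by its own T7 gene 10-type ribosome binding site. These are His-tagged ubiquitin, the ubiquitin-activating enzyme (E1) UBA1, and the ubiquitin-conjugating enzyme (E2) UBC26 carrying N-terminal HA epitope repeats. The "EL3" element in the insert name is not explained in the record and has no corresponding annotated coding feature. No E3 ligase or substrate is annotated.

Co-expressing these components in E. coli, which lacks its own ubiquitin system, should allow the early steps of the plant ubiquitination cascade to be reconstituted, with the tags available for detecting or purifying ubiquitin and the E2. The depositor and sequencing-derived records show the same feature layout and differ by only a few nucleotides in length.
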