Addgene plasmid #104746: pUG-317
Purpose: Level 2 construct
Depositing lab: Marco Trujillo. Depositing organization: Leibniz Institute of Plant Biochemistry (IPB). Publication: UbiGate: a synthetic biology toolbox to analyse ubiquitination. Kowarschik K, Hoehenwarter W, Marillonnet S, Trujillo M. New Phytol. 2018 Mar;217(4):1749-1763. doi: 10.1111/nph.14900. Epub 2017 Nov 30. PubMed 29194629.
Backbone
  Vector backbone: pET-28GG
  Backbone size w/o insert (bp): 5190
  Vector type: Bacterial Expression
Growth in bacteria
  Bacterial resistance: Kanamycin, 50 μg/mL
  Growth temperature: 37°C
  Growth strain: DH5alpha
  Copy number: Low Copy
Gene/Insert
  Gene/Insert name: HIS-Ubq_UBA1_HA-UBC26_EL3 (alt name: AT4G05320,AT2G30110,AT1G53025)
  Species: A. thaliana (mustard weed)
  Insert size (bp): 5524
  Promoter: T7
  Tag / fusion protein: HIS-Ubq, HA-E2 (N terminal on insert)
  Cloning method: Restriction Enzyme; 5′ cloning site BpiI (destroyed during cloning); 3′ cloning site BpiI (destroyed during cloning)
  Sequencing primers: 5′ T7; 3′ T7 Terminal
Terms and licenses: Academic/Nonprofit Terms; Industry Terms: Not Available to Industry
How to cite: pUG-317 was a gift from Marco Trujillo (Addgene plasmid # 104746 ; http://n2t.net/addgene:104746 ; RRID:Addgene_104746)
